>Addgene plasmid #198419 | pCRISPR Human CASP9 -1 | addgene full sequence | sequence record 390148 | Addgene NGS Result
TTAGGGTTAGGCGTTTTGCGCTGCTTCGCGATGTACGGGCCAGATATACGCGTTGACATTGATTATTGAC
TAGTTATTAATAGTAATCAATTACGGGGTCATTAGTTCATAGCCCATATATGGAGTTCCGCGTTACATAA
CTTACGGTAAATGGCCCGCCTGGCTGACCGCCCAACGACCCCCGCCCATTGACGTCAATAATGACGTATG
TTCCCATAGTAACGCCAATAGGGACTTTCCATTGACGTCAATGGGTGGAGTATTTACGGTAAACTGCCCA
CTTGGCAGTACATCAAGTGTATCATATGCCAAGTACGCCCCCTATTGACGTCAATGACGGTAAATGGCCC
GCCTGGCATTATGCCCAGTACATGACCTTATGGGACTTTCCTACTTGGCAGTACATCTACGTATTAGTCA
TCGCTATTACCATGGTGATGCGGTTTTGGCAGTACATCAATGGGCGTGGATAGCGGTTTGACTCACGGGG
ATTTCCAAGTCTCCACCCCATTGACGTCAATGGGAGTTTGTTTTGGCACCAAAATCAACGGGACTTTCCA
AAATGTCGTAACAACTCCGCCCCATTGACGCAAATGGGCGGTAGGCGTGTACGGTGGGAGGTCTATATAA
GCAGAGCTCGTTTAGTGAACCGTCAGATCGCCTGGAGACGCCATCCACGCTGTTTTGACCTCCATAGAAG
ACACCGGGACCGATCCAGCCTCCGGAGCGGCCGCCACCATGGGCAAGCCCATCCCTAACCCCCTGTTGGG
GCTGGACAGCACCGCTCCCAAAAAGAAAAGGAAGGTGGGCATTCACGGCGTGCCTGCGGCCGACAAAAAG
TACAGCATCGGCCTTGATATCGGCACCAATAGCGTGGGCTGGGCCGTTATCACAGACGAATACAAGGTAC
CCAGCAAGAAGTTCAAGGTGCTGGGGAATACAGACAGGCACTCTATCAAGAAAAACCTTATCGGGGCTCT
GCTGTTTGACTCAGGCGAGACCGCCGAGGCCACCAGGTTGAAGAGGACCGCAAGGCGAAGGTACACCCGG
AGGAAGAACAGGATCTGCTATCTGCAGGAGATCTTCAGCAACGAGATGGCCAAGGTGGACGACAGCTTCT
TCCACAGGCTGGAGGAGAGCTTCCTTGTCGAGGAGGATAAGAAGCACGAACGACACCCCATCTTCGGCAA
CATAGTCGACGAGGTCGCTTATCACGAGAAGTACCCCACCATCTACCACCTGCGAAAGAAATTGGTGGAT
AGCACCGATAAAGCCGACTTGCGACTTATCTACTTGGCTCTGGCGCACATGATTAAGTTCAGGGGCCACT
TCCTGATCGAGGGCGACCTTAACCCCGACAACAGTGACGTAGACAAATTGTTCATCCAGCTTGTACAGAC
CTATAACCAGCTGTTCGAGGAAAACCCTATTAACGCCAGCGGGGTGGATGCGAAGGCCATACTTAGCGCC
AGGCTGAGCAAAAGCAGGCGCTTGGAGAACCTGATAGCCCAGCTGCCCGGTGAAAAGAAGAACGGCCTCT
TCGGTAATCTGATTGCCCTGAGCCTGGGCCTGACCCCCAACTTCAAGAGCAACTTCGACCTGGCAGAAGA
TGCCAAGCTGCAGTTGAGTAAGGACACCTATGACGACGACTTGGACAATCTGCTCGCCCAAATCGGCGAC
CAGTACGCTGACCTGTTCCTCGCCGCCAAGAACCTTTCTGACGCAATCCTGCTTAGCGATATCCTTAGGG
TGAACACAGAGATCACCAAGGCCCCCCTGAGCGCCAGCATGATCAAGAGGTACGACGAGCACCATCAGGA
CCTGACCCTTCTGAAGGCCCTGGTGAGGCAGCAACTGCCCGAGAAGTACAAGGAGATCTTTTTCGACCAG
AGCAAGAACGGCTACGCCGGCTACATCGACGGCGGAGCCAGCCAAGAGGAGTTCTACAAGTTCATCAAGC
CCATCCTGGAGAAGATGGATGGCACCGAGGAGCTGCTGGTGAAGCTGAACAGGGAAGATTTGCTCCGGAA
GCAGAGGACCTTTGACAACGGTAGCATCCCCCACCAGATCCACCTGGGCGAGCTGCACGCAATACTGAGG
CGACAGGAGGATTTCTACCCCTTCCTCAAGGACAATAGGGAGAAAATCGAAAAGATTCTGACCTTCAGGA
TCCCCTACTACGTGGGCCCTCTTGCCAGGGGCAACAGCCGATTCGCTTGGATGACAAGAAAGAGCGAGGA
GACCATCACCCCCTGGAACTTCGAGGAAGTGGTGGACAAAGGAGCAAGCGCGCAGTCTTTCATCGAACGG
ATGACCAATTTCGACAAAAACCTGCCTAACGAGAAGGTGCTGCCCAAGCACAGCCTGCTTTACGAGTACT
TCACCGTGTACAACGAGCTCACCAAGGTGAAATATGTGACCGAGGGCATGCGAAAACCCGCTTTCCTGAG
CGGCGAGCAGAAGAAGGCCATCGTGGACCTGCTGTTCAAGACCAACAGGAAGGTGACCGTGAAGCAGCTG
AAGGAGGACTACTTCAAGAAGATCGAGTGCTTTGATAGCGTGGAAATAAGCGGCGTGGAGGACAGGTTCA
ACGCCAGCCTGGGCACCTACCACGACTTGTTGAAGATAATCAAAGACAAGGATTTCCTGGATAATGAGGA
GAACGAGGATATACTCGAGGACATCGTGCTGACTTTGACCCTGTTTGAGGACCGAGAGATGATTGAAGAA
AGGCTCAAAACCTACGCCCACCTGTTCGACGACAAAGTGATGAAACAACTGAAGAGACGAAGATACACCG
GCTGGGGCAGACTGTCCAGGAAGCTCATCAACGGCATTAGGGACAAGCAGAGCGGCAAGACCATCCTGGA
TTTCCTGAAGTCCGACGGCTTCGCCAACCGAAACTTCATGCAGCTGATTCACGATGACAGCTTGACCTTC
AAGGAGGACATCCAGAAGGCCCAGGTTAGCGGCCAGGGCGACTCCCTGCACGAACATATTGCAAACCTGG
CAGGCTCCCCTGCGATCAAGAAGGGCATACTGCAGACCGTTAAGGTTGTGGACGAATTGGTCAAGGTCAT
GGGCAGGCACAAGCCCGAAAACATAGTTATAGAGATGGCCAGAGAGAACCAGACCACCCAAAAGGGCCAG
AAGAACAGCCGGGAGCGCATGAAAAGGATCGAGGAGGGTATCAAGGAACTCGGAAGCCAGATCCTCAAAG
AGCACCCCGTGGAGAATACCCAGCTCCAGAACGAGAAGCTGTACCTGTACTACCTGCAGAACGGCAGGGA
CATGTACGTTGACCAGGAGTTGGACATCAACAGGCTTTCAGACTATGACGTGGATCACATAGTGCCCCAG
AGCTTTCTTAAAGACGATAGCATCGACAACAAGGTCCTGACCCGCTCCGACAAAAACAGGGGCAAAAGCG
ACAACGTGCCAAGCGAAGAGGTGGTTAAAAAGATGAAGAACTACTGGAGGCAACTGCTCAACGCGAAATT
GATCACCCAGAGAAAGTTCGATAACCTGACCAAGGCCGAGAGGGGCGGACTCTCCGAACTTGACAAAGCG
GGCTTCATAAAGAGGCAGCTGGTCGAGACCCGACAGATCACGAAGCACGTGGCCCAAATCCTCGACAGCA
GAATGAATACCAAGTACGATGAGAATGACAAACTCATCAGGGAAGTGAAAGTGATTACCCTGAAGAGCAA
GTTGGTGTCCGACTTTCGCAAAGATTTCCAGTTCTACAAGGTGAGGGAGATCAACAACTACCACCATGCC
CACGACGCATACCTGAACGCCGTGGTCGGCACCGCCCTGATTAAGAAGTATCCAAAGCTGGAGTCCGAAT
TTGTCTACGGCGACTACAAAGTTTACGATGTGAGGAAGATGATCGCTAAGAGCGAACAGGAGATCGGCAA
GGCCACCGCTAAGTATTTCTTCTACAGCAACATCATGAACTTTTTCAAGACCGAGATCACACTTGCCAAC
GGCGAAATCAGGAAGAGGCCGCTTATCGAGACCAACGGTGAGACCGGCGAGATCGTGTGGGACAAGGGCA
GGGACTTCGCCACCGTGAGGAAAGTCCTGAGCATGCCCCAGGTGAATATTGTGAAAAAAACTGAGGTGCA
GACAGGCGGCTTTAGCAAGGAATCCATCCTGCCCAAGAGGAACAGCGACAAGCTGATCGCCCGGAAGAAG
GACTGGGACCCTAAGAAGTATGGAGGCTTCGACAGCCCCACCGTAGCCTACAGCGTGCTGGTGGTCGCGA
AGGTAGAGAAGGGGAAGAGCAAGAAACTGAAGAGCGTGAAGGAGCTGCTCGGCATAACCATCATGGAGAG
GTCCAGCTTTGAGAAGAACCCCATTGACTTTTTGGAAGCCAAGGGCTACAAAGAGGTCAAAAAGGACCTG
ATCATCAAACTCCCCAAGTACTCCCTGTTTGAATTGGAGAACGGCAGAAAGAGGATGCTGGCGAGCGCTG
GGGAACTGCAAAAGGGCAACGAACTGGCGCTGCCCAGCAAGTACGTGAATTTTCTGTACCTGGCGTCCCA
CTACGAAAAGCTGAAAGGCAGCCCCGAGGACAACGAGCAGAAGCAGCTGTTCGTGGAGCAGCACAAGCAT
TACCTGGACGAGATAATCGAGCAAATCAGCGAGTTCAGCAAGAGGGTGATTCTGGCCGACGCGAACCTGG
ATAAGGTCCTCAGCGCCTACAACAAGCACCGAGACAAACCCATCAGGGAGCAGGCCGAGAATATCATACA
CCTGTTCACCCTGACAAATCTGGGCGCACCTGCGGCATTCAAATACTTCGATACCACCATCGACAGGAAA
AGGTACACTAGCACTAAGGAGGTGCTGGATGCCACCTTGATCCACCAGTCCATTACCGGCCTGTATGAGA
CCAGGATCGACCTGAGCCAGCTTGGAGGCGACTCTAGGGCGGACCCAAAAAAGAAAAGGAAGGTGGAATT
CTCTAGAGGCAGTGGAGAGGGCAGAGGAAGTCTGCTAACATGCGGTGACGTCGAGGAGAATCCTGGCCCA
ATGAACCTGAGCAAAAACGTGAGCGTGAGCGTGTATATGAAGGGGAACGTCAACAATCATGAGTTTGAGT
ACGACGGGGAAGGTGGTGGTGATCCTTATACAGGTAAATATTCCATGAAGATGACGCTACGTGGTCAAAA
TTCCCTACCCTTTTCCTATGATATCATTACCACGGCATTTCAGTATGGTTTCCGCGTATTTACAAAATAC
CCTGAGGGAATTGTTGACTATTTTAAGGACTCGCTTCCCGACGCATTCCAGTGGAACAGACGAATTGTGT
TTGAAGATGGTGGAGTACTAAACATGAGCAGTGATATCACATATAAAGATAATGTTCTGCATGGTGACGT
CAAGGCTGAGGGAGTGAACTTCCCGCCGAATGGGCCAGTGATGAAGAATGAAATTGTGATGGAGGAACCG
ACTGAAGAAACATTTACTCCAAAAAACGGGGTTCTTGTTGGCTTTTGTCCCAAAGCGTACTTACTTAAAG
ACGGTTCCTATTACTATGGAAATATGACAACATTTTACAGATCCAAGAAATCTGGCCAGGCACCTCCTGG
GTATCACTTTGTTAAGCATCGTCTCGTCAAGACCAATGTGGGACATGGATTTAAGACGGTTGAGCAGACT
GAATATGCCACTGCTCATGTCAGTGATCTTCCCAAGTTCGAAGCTTGATAATGAGTTTAAACGGGGGAGG
CTAACTGAAACACGGAAGGAGACAATACCGGAAGGAACCCGCGCTATGACGGCAATAAAAAGACAGAATA
AAACGCACGGGTGTTGGGTCGTTTGTTCATAAACGCGGGGTTCGGTCCCAGGGCTGGCACTCTGTCGATA
CCCCACCGAGACCCCATTGGGGCCAATACGCCCGCGTTTCTTCCTTTTCCCCACCCCACCCCCCAAGTTC
GGGTGAAGGCCCAGGGCTCGCAGCCAACGTCGGGGCGGCAGGCCCTGCCATAGCAGATCTGCGCAGCTGG
GGCTCTAGGGGGTATCCCC
[124 nt withheld, positions 6040-6163]
C
[91 nt withheld, positions 6165-6255]
A
[49 nt withheld, positions 6257-6305]
CCTTTGACGTTGGAGTCCACGTTCTTT
[37 nt withheld, positions 6333-6369]
ACCCTATCTCGGTCTATTCTTTTGATTTATAAGGGATTTTGCCGATTTCGGCCTATTGGTTAAAAAATGA
GCTGATTTAACAAAAATTTAACGCGAATTAATTAAGGTCGGGCAGGAAGAGGGCCTATTTCCCATGATTC
CTTCATATTTGCATATACGATACAAGGCTGTTAGAGAGATAATTAGAATTAATTTGACTGTAAACACAAA
GATATTAGTACAAAATACGTGACGTAGAAAGTAATAATTTCTTGGGTAGTTTGCAGTTTTAAAATTATGT
TTTAAAATGGACTATCATATGCTTACCGTAACTTGAAAGTATTTCGATTTCTTGGCTTTATATATCTTGT
GGAAAGGACGAAACACCGACACCCAGACCAGTGGACATGTTTTAGAGCTAGAAATAGCAAGTTAAAATAA
GGCTAGTCCGTTATCAACTTGAAAAAGTGGCACCGAGTCGGTGCTTTTTTCTAGTATACCGTCGACCTCT
AGCTAGAGCTTGGCGTAATCATGGTCATAGCTGTTTCCTGTGTGAAATTGTTATCCGCTCACAATTCCAC
ACAACATACGAGCCGGAAGCATAAAGTGTAAAGCCTGGGGTGCCTAATGAGTGAGCTAACTCACATTAAT
TGCGTTGCGCTCACTGCCCGCTTTCCAGTCGGGAAACCTGTCGTGCCAGCTGCATTAATGAATCGGCCAA
CGCGCGGGGAGAGGCGGTTTGCGTATTGGGCGCTCTTCCGCTTCCTCGCTCACTGACTCGCTGCGCTCGG
TCGTTCGGCTGCGGCGAGCGGTATCAGCTCACTCAAAGGCGGTAATACGGTTATCCACAGAATCAGGGGA
TAACGCAGGAAAGAACATGTGAGCAAAAGGCCAGCAAAAGGCCAGGAACCGTAAAAAGGCCGCGTTGCTG
GCGTTTTTCCATAGGCTCCGCCCCCCTGACGAGCATCACAAAAATCGACGCTCAAGTCAGAGGTGGCGAA
ACCCGACAGGACTATAAAGATACCAGGCGTTTCCCCCTGGAAGCTCCCTCGTGCGCTCTCCTGTTCCGAC
CCTGCCGCTTACCGGATACCTGTCCGCCTTTCTCCCTTCGGGAAGCGTGGCGCTTTCTCATAGCTCACGC
TGTAGGTATCTCAGTTCGGTGTAGGTCGTTCGCTCCAAGCTGGGCTGTGTGCACGAACCCCCCGTTCAGC
CCGACCGCTGCGCCTTATCCGGTAACTATCGTCTTGAGTCCAACCCGGTAAGACACGACTTATCGCCACT
GGCAGCAGCCACTGGTAACAGGATTAGCAGAGCGAGGTATGTAGGCGGTGCTACAGAGTTCTTGAAGTGG
TGGCCTAACTACGGCTACACTAGAAGAACAGTATTTGGTATCTGCGCTCTGCTGAAGCCAGTTACCTTCG
GAAAAAGAGTTGGTAGCTCTTGATCCGGCAAACAAACCACCGCTGGTAGCGGTGGTTTTTTTGTTTGCAA
GCAGCAGATTACGCGCAGAAAAAAAGGATCTCAAGAAGATCCTTTGATCTTTTCTACGGGGTCTGACGCT
CAGTGGAACGAAAACTCACGTTAAGGGATTTTGGTCATGAGATTATCAAAAAGGATCTTCACCTAGATCC
TTTTAAATTAAAAATGAAGTTTTAAATCAATCTAAAGTATATATGAGTAAACTTGGTCTGACAGTTACCA
ATGCTTAATCAGTGAGGCACCTATCTCAGCGATCTGTCTATTTCGTTCATCCATAGTTGCCTGACTCCCC
GTCGTGTAGATAACTACGATACGGGAGGGCTTACCATCTGGCCCCAGTGCTGCAATGATACCGCGAGACC
CACGCTCACCGGCTCCAGATTTATCAGCAATAAACCAGCCAGCCGGAAGGGCCGAGCGCAGAAGTGGTCC
TGCAACTTTATCCGCCTCCATCCAGTCTATTAATTGTTGCCGGGAAGCTAGAGTAAGTAGTTCGCCAGTT
AATAGTTTGCGCAACGTTGTTGCCATTGCTACAGGCATCGTGGTGTCACGCTCGTCGTTTGGTATGGCTT
CATTCAGCTCCGGTTCCCAACGATCAAGGCGAGTTACATGATCCCCCATGTTGTGCAAAAAAGCGGTTAG
CTCCTTCGGTCCTCCGATCGTTGTCAGAAGTAAGTTGGCCGCAGTGTTATCACTCATGGTTATGGCAGCA
CTGCATAATTCTCTTACTGTCATGCCATCCGTAAGATGCTTTTCTGTGACTGGTGAGTACTCAACCAAGT
CATTCTGAGAATAGTGTATGCGGCGACCGAGTTGCTCTTGCCCGGCGTCAATACGGGATAATACCGCGCC
ACATAGCAGAACTTTAAAAGTGCTCATCATTGGAAAACGTTCTTCGGGGCGAAAACTCTCAAGGATCTTA
CCGCTGTTGAGATCCAGTTCGATGTAACCCACTCGTGCACCCAACTGATCTTCAGCATCTTTTACTTTCA
CCAGCGTTTCTGGGTGAGCAAAAACAGGAAGGCAAAATGCCGCAAAAAAGGGAATAAGGGCGACACGGAA
ATGTTGAATACTCATACTCTTCCTTTTTCAATATTATTGAAGCATTTATCAGGGTTATTGTCTCATGAGC
GGATACATATTTGAATGTATTTAGAAAAATAAACAAATAGGGGTTCCGCGCACATTTCCCCGAAAAGTGC
CACCTGACGTCGACGGATCGGGAGATCTCCCGATCCCCTATGGTGCACTCTCAGTACAATCTGCTCTGAT
GCCGCATAGTTAAGCCAGTATCTGCTCCCTGCTTGTGTGTTGGAGGTCGCTGAGTAGTGCGCGAGCAAAA
TTTAAGCTACAACAAGGCAAGGCTTGACCGACAATTGCATGAAGAATCTGC
Features (pLannotate 1.2.2; 17 found; start..end, strand, type, name):
     55..434     +  enhancer       CMV enhancer: human cytomegalovirus immediate early enhancer
    435..638     +  promoter       CMV promoter: human cytomegalovirus (CMV) immediate early promoter
    832..4932    +  CDS            cas9: CAS9_STRP1 - Also known as csn1 From Streptococcus pyogenes serotype M1.
   5041..5707    +  CDS            OFP (fragment): orange fluorescent protein from Cerianthus (Ip et al., 2007)
   5790..5838    +  polyA_signal   HSV TK poly(A) signal: herpes simplex virus thymidine kinase polyadenylation signal (Cole and Stacy, 1985)
   5929..5945    -  polyA_signal   bGH poly(A) signal (fragment): bovine growth hormone polyadenylation signal
   6040..6468    +  rep_origin     f1 ori (sequence partly withheld): f1 bacteriophage origin of replication; arrow indicates direction of (+) strand synthesis
   6488..6728    +  promoter       U6 promoter: RNA polymerase III promoter for human U6 snRNA
   6758..6833    +  misc_RNA       gRNA scaffold: guide RNA scaffold for the Streptococcus pyogenes CRISPR/Cas9 system
   6907..6923    -  protein_bind   lac operator: The lac repressor binds to the lac operator to inhibit transcription in E. coli. This inhibition can be relieved by adding lactose or isopropyl-β-D-thiogalactopyranoside (IPTG). lac repressor encoded by lacI
   6931..6961    -  promoter       lac promoter: promoter for the E. coli lac operon
   6976..6997    -  protein_bind   CAP binding site: CAP binding activates transcription in the presence of cAMP. E. coli catabolite activator protein
   7010..7102    -  CDS            lacI (fragment): lac repressor; lacI; The lac repressor binds to the lac operator to inhibit transcription in E. coli. This inhibition can be relieved by adding lactose or isopropyl-β-D-thiogalactopyranoside (IPTG).
   7285..7873    -  rep_origin     ori: high-copy-number ColE1/pMB1/pBR322/pUC origin of replication
   8044..8904    -  CDS            AmpR: β-lactamase; bla; confers resistance to ampicillin, carbenicillin, and related antibiotics
   8905..9009    -  promoter       AmpR promoter: bla
   9068..9120    -  misc_feature   bom (fragment): basis of mobility region from pBR322
