[The description below was written by a language model from this plasmid's Addgene catalogue record and pLannotate feature annotations shown in this document.]
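Description:
pCRISPR Human CASP9 -1 is an all-in-one mammalian CRISPR expression plasmid built on the Invitrogen GeneArt CRISPR Nuclease OFP vector, into which a 20-nucleotide guide sequence targeting human CASP9 (caspase 9) has been inserted. It is maintained in E. coli as a high-copy plasmid through a ColE1/pUC-type origin and selected with ampicillin via the β-lactamase gene. An f1 phage origin and remnants of lac regulatory sequence and the pBR322 bom region are also present in the backbone. No mammalian drug-selection marker is annotated.

The payload consists of two expression units. The CMV enhancer/promoter drives Streptococcus pyogenes Cas9 followed downstream by an orange fluorescent protein (OFP) reporter, with an HSV TK polyadenylation signal terminating the transcript. The catalogue describes OFP as a C-terminal reporter on the backbone, but the feature table does not annotate the element linking the two coding regions, so how they are coupled is not stated. Separately, a human U6 RNA polymerase III promoter sits upstream of the S. pyogenes gRNA scaffold, and the gap between them corresponds to the position of the CASP9-specific spacer. Together these yield a complete single guide RNA that directs Cas9 to the CASP9 locus.

Transfected cells thus express nuclease, guide and a fluorescent marker from one plasmid, so OFP fluorescence can be used to monitor transfection or enrich expressing cells when disrupting CASP9. The associated publication concerns the role of CASP9 in IGF2R/CI-MPR endosomal transport. The sequenced record is 9,220 nt, slightly shorter than the 9,239 bp listed in the catalogue.
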