Addgene plasmid #198419: pCRISPR Human CASP9 -1
Purpose: Expresses Human CASP9 Specific gRNA/Cas9 Complex and Reporter Protein
Depositing lab: Hannah Rabinowich. Depositing organization: University of Pittsburgh (University, School of Medicine, and Cancer Institute). Publication: Involvement of CASP9 (caspase 9) in IGF2R/CI-MPR endosomal transport. Han J, Goldstein LA, Hou W, Watkins SC, Rabinowich H. Autophagy. 2021 Jun;17(6):1393-1409. doi: 10.1080/15548627.2020.1761742. Epub 2020 May 25. PubMed 32397873.
Backbone
  Vector backbone: GeneArt CRISPR Nuclease OFP Vector Linearized
  Backbone manufacturer: Invitrogen
  Backbone size w/o insert (bp): 9219
  Total vector size (bp): 9239
  Vector type: Mammalian Expression, CRISPR
Growth in bacteria
  Bacterial resistance: Ampicillin, 100 μg/mL
  Growth temperature: 37°C
  Growth strain: DH5alpha
  Copy number: High Copy
Gene/Insert
  Gene/Insert name: Human CASP9 Specific gRNA (alt name: CASP-9; ICE-LAP6; Mch6; APAF-3)
  gRNA/shRNA sequence: ACACCCAGACCAGTGGACAT
  Species: H. sapiens (human)
  GenBank ID: NM_001229
  Entrez Gene: CASP9 (a.k.a. APAF-3, APAF3, ICE-LAP6, MCH6, PPP1R56)
  Promoter: U6; CMV
  Tag / fusion protein: Cas9/Orange Fluorescent Protein Reporter (C terminal on backbone)
  Cloning method: Unknown
  Sequencing primers: 5′ GGACTATCATATGCTTACCG
Terms and licenses: Academic/Nonprofit Terms; Industry Terms: Not Available to Industry
How to cite: pCRISPR Human CASP9 -1 was a gift from Hannah Rabinowich (Addgene plasmid # 198419 ; http://n2t.net/addgene:198419 ; RRID:Addgene_198419)
