>Addgene plasmid #198419 | pCRISPR Human CASP9 -1 | depositor partial sequence | sequence record 384422 | Sequence region for human CASP9 specific gRNA
ATTTCTTGGCTTTATATATCTTGTGGAAAGGACGAAACACCGACACCCAGACCAGTGGACATGTTTTAGA
GCTAGAAATAGCAAGTTAAAATAAGGCTAGTCCGTTATCAACTTGAAAAAGTGGCACCGAGTCGGTGCTT
TTTTCTAGTATACCGTCGAC
